Addgene plasmid #223491: pEY144
Purpose: unc-39(3k) fluorescent neural reporter driving nuclear mCyOFP1 expression (refer to NeuroPAL paper for expression)
Depositing lab: Oliver Hobert & Eviatar Yemini. Depositing organization: Columbia University. Publication: NeuroPAL: A Multicolor Atlas for Whole-Brain Neuronal Identification in C. elegans. Yemini E, Lin A, Nejatbakhsh A, Varol E, Sun R, Mena GE, Samuel ADT, Paninski L, Venkatachalam V, Hobert O. Cell. 2021 Jan 7;184(1):272-288.e11. doi: 10.1016/j.cell.2020.12.012. Epub 2020 Dec 29. PubMed 33378642.
Backbone
  Vector backbone: pPD95.62
  Vector type: Worm Expression
Growth in bacteria
  Bacterial resistance: Ampicillin, 100 μg/mL
  Growth temperature: 37°C
  Growth strain: DH5alpha
  Copy number: Unknown
Gene/Insert
  Gene/Insert name: unc-39 (3k)
  Species: C. elegans (nematode)
  Entrez Gene: unc-39
  Cloning method: Gibson Cloning
Terms and licenses: Academic/Nonprofit Terms; Industry Terms: Not Available to Industry
How to cite: pEY144 was a gift from Oliver Hobert & Eviatar Yemini (Addgene plasmid # 223491 ; http://n2t.net/addgene:223491 ; RRID:Addgene_223491)
