[The description below was written by a language model from this plasmid's Addgene catalogue record and pLannotate feature annotations shown in this document.]
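Description:
pEY144 is a C. elegans expression plasmid built on the pPD95.62 backbone, one of the standard worm reporter vectors, and forms part of the NeuroPAL collection of neuronal fluorescent reporters. In E. coli it is maintained through a high-copy ColE1/pUC-type origin and selected with ampicillin via the β-lactamase gene and its native promoter. The 7.9 kb sequenced record also shows typical pUC-derived remnants (lac promoter, operator and CAP site, a piece of the multiple cloning site, and short rop, bom and lacI fragments) that are backbone carry-over rather than functional parts of the reporter.

The payload is a transcriptional reporter in which a roughly 3 kb regulatory fragment of the C. elegans unc-39 gene, inserted by Gibson assembly, drives a nuclear-localised orange fluorescent protein. The promoter fragment itself is not annotated in the feature table, but the large unannotated stretch between the cloning-site remnant and the reporter coding region is consistent with its position. Downstream lies the CyOFP1 coding sequence, a monomeric, rapidly maturing long-Stokes-shift fluorophore excited by cyan light and emitting in the orange. It is followed closely by his-11, encoding a C. elegans histone H2B; this arrangement suggests a fusion that tethers the fluorophore to chromatin and concentrates signal in the nucleus, which eases identification of individual cells. A short match to worm-optimised GFP just upstream of CyOFP1 is probably a leftover of the parental vector's reporter, and the 3' UTR is not explicitly annotated; a short aex-5 match is called in the downstream region. The construct is used to label unc-39-expressing neurons as one colour landmark in multicolour whole-brain neuronal identification; the record defers to the NeuroPAL publication for the exact expression pattern.
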