Features (pLannotate 1.2.2; 14 found; start..end, strand, type, name):
    152..169     -  misc_feature   MCS (fragment): pUC18/19 multiple cloning site
   3354..3405    +  CDS            mEGFP (fragment): monomeric enhanced GFP, optimized with synthetic introns for expression in C. elegans
   3412..4212    +  CDS            CyOFP1: CyOFP1 is a basic (constitutively fluorescent) long stokes shift fluorescent protein published in 2016, derived from Entacmaea quadricolor. It is reported to be a very rapidly-maturing monomer with moderate acid sensitivity.
   4237..4599    +  CDS            his-11: H2B1_CAEEL - Experimental evidence at protein level: Swiss-Prot protein existence level 1. Core component of nucleosome. Nucleosomes wrap and compact DNA into chromatin, limiting DNA accessibility to the cellular machineries which require DNA as a template. Histones thereby play a central role in transcription regulation, DNA repair, DNA replication and chromosomal stability. DNA accessibility is regulated via a complex set of post-translational modifications of histones, also called histone code, and nucleosome remodeling. From Caenorhabditis elegans.
   5209..5361    +  CDS            aex-5 (fragment): AEX5_CAEEL - Also known as kpc-3 From Caenorhabditis elegans.
   5489..5524    +  CDS            rop (fragment): Rop protein, which maintains plasmids at low copy number; rop
   5626..5725    +  misc_feature   bom (fragment): basis of mobility region from pBR322
   5823..5927    +  promoter       AmpR promoter: bla
   5928..6788    +  CDS            AmpR: β-lactamase; bla; confers resistance to ampicillin, carbenicillin, and related antibiotics
   6959..7547    +  rep_origin     ori: high-copy-number ColE1/pMB1/pBR322/pUC origin of replication
   7730..7822    +  CDS            lacI (fragment): lac repressor; lacI; The lac repressor binds to the lac operator to inhibit transcription in E. coli. This inhibition can be relieved by adding lactose or isopropyl-β-D-thiogalactopyranoside (IPTG).
   7835..7856    +  protein_bind   CAP binding site: CAP binding activates transcription in the presence of cAMP. E. coli catabolite activator protein
   7871..7901    +  promoter       lac promoter: promoter for the E. coli lac operon
   7909..7925    +  protein_bind   lac operator: The lac repressor binds to the lac operator to inhibit transcription in E. coli. This inhibition can be relieved by adding lactose or isopropyl-β-D-thiogalactopyranoside (IPTG). lac repressor encoded by lacI
>Addgene plasmid #223491 | pEY144 | addgene full sequence | sequence record 441588 | Addgene NGS Result
TCACACAGGAAACAGCTATGACCATGATTACGCCAAGCTGTAAGTTTAAACATGATCTTACTAACTAACT
ATTCTCATTTAAATTTTCAGAGCTTAAAAATGGCTGAAATCACTCACAACGATGGATACGCTAACAACTT
GGAAATGAAATAAGCTTGCATGCCTGCAGCTTTATCACGAGCTTCTGGATCTTTAAAACTGAAAAAAGCC
TGAGCGACAAAAATAGAAACACAAAGAAATTCAGTTTTTCCAGATTTGGGGGTCTTCATTTTCCTGAAAA
TTTTAGAACACAGCTGCCAATAACACATACTTGGTATTTTTGTAGATAATGGTCCCTTTACAATATGTTC
AATTGGTAATGGTTTCCCATATGTGAATAAAAAGTAATTTAATAAACTTAAACCTCCTAAAATTTTCAAA
ATCTCAAGTTGAAATTGTAAATTTTCAGTTTTCAAAAAAAAATTAACGTTATCAAGAAATTTTGAACGCT
TAAAACTCGAATCAATTGAGAAACATTTGAACAAATAAATTTCAAATCGTGTTTAAAAAAATGTATCCAA
TTTCAGAAGGATTACAATAATTTCAGATTTAAATAGTAGATCATATACTTTTAACACCTGCGATTGTTAT
CTGATCTACAGTTTCGATAAGAAAGGTGTTGACTGCTGCTCCAACTCCCCAAATTGGTGACGAGAGCAGA
TGGATCCGCAGGAAGTACAAATTGTTCTCCATCTGCAACCAGACATTATGTGCCACGTGGTAGTCGATTG
AGGTGCTATAAATGACCAGATATTGACCGTTTTTGGAATCTAATTACAGACAATGAACGTATTCAACTAA
CAGCTGTATAGAGTATGTGGGTGTCTGGTGACTTATGACTTATATGGTTATGACACTAAATTTGAAGAGT
GTCGAATATTGCAGCAGATTTGCAAATTCCCCATAATTCGAGGTATTGTTTGCAACAATAGATATTATTG
TTCCTTATAATTCATCAAACAATATTAATCAGCATTTTGCATTTGTTTGAAAGTACCAAATTTTGTAAAA
GCCTTGAATAGGGATGGCAAACCGAGCGCCCTGTTTTTCAAAAGTAATTTCTCGAGTTTTAATTTGGTTT
TAAAAAAACGATGTTCAGATATTGGAACAAGCCGAAACTATCGAATCAGCTAAAAAACAGGCAACGAATA
CGACAAGTATCCGTAAAACCAAACTCCGTAGTTATTCCGATGCGCCGGCTATAGTTCTGCTCACCTCTGA
AGCAAATTCATTGGGCAGATTGATGGTATAACTAAATTTTAAAAAAGCTAAATAAATTAAAATGTTCAAA
AATGATTCGTCAGTTGACATTTTTTGATAATAGATACATCAGAAAACATATTATACAAGTTAATACTGCA
TGAATTGAAATGTAAAAAAAGAGTTTACAATGGGAATGTAGCATAAGTACCACCCACAGTCAACTGCGAA
TTTACGACAAAAAATAAAGTTACAAAAGTTTAGAAAAAACAATGTAATTATCAGTTTATCTGATATCCCG
TATTTTTATATCTTGGTTCACTTTGGTTTTATCAAAAATTTGTCAACTGACAAAATACTTGTCACAATTT
TTTCTACATTTTACCAGTAAAATTTGTTTTAACTAAAACCAAAGAAAACCGAAATATAAACTGTCAAAAT
AAAACAATGGGGATGTAATTTTATTAGGTAAAATATGGTGACAATAAATAGCCAATATCAAATCTACAAA
AGAGGAATAGTTGATGTACACTACTAATGAAAGCAAATGGTATAAAGAATACGCCTCTTTGCATTATTGA
CCGACTACCGTATGCTCGTCAATCAATGTTTTGCTAGGAGAAAAGAGCACGTCAGTTCAATTGTTGAGGA
CTGTAGAAATTGGTGACAGATGTGATGAAAAACGAGAACATGATTATCAATTGGATTACGTGGGTACTTT
TTTAATTGAAGTCACTAACTATAAATAAAACACTTGGAATTTCTTTTAGCCGGCTTTCTCGAAGTTCATA
TGTTGATAAATATAAAAATAGAGTTTCAATATTTCTATTTGCTCTAAATTCTTCAAAACTACCGAAAAAT
TAATTATTACCCAATTAAATACTATAAAAAATTAATTTCTTAATGAGACCTCTTGAAACCTTCCTGCAAT
TTTTTTTGACGGTTCAAAACTTTTCAATTTTCCCAGTTGGTCCGTGTCGCAGCGGTTAAATTAAGTGGGT
GCAAGAAAGGTAATAAAATTTGTGCACACTTAGCCATTATAAAAAAACAACAAAAACTCAAAATAAATAA
CCAAAATAAGCAAGATATAGAATTAATTGTATAAAAGATAATTTCCGGTCACTGTCAACAAGCTGTGAAA
ATTAGAAATTATAGCTAAAACCTATTTTATTGCAGTCCACTTGAACTTTAAAAATGATTAAAACTTTGTG
AAATTTTGAAGAATTCGTATAAAAATTCGGTCTTATGAGATCAGTTTAAGTTTTGTAGTGAAAAAAATAC
ATTTCAGTTCTCCAAGTAACACTGTTTTATTTCTTCTAACTATACGAGCAAGTTTCAAGTTCATTTACGC
CCACAAAAATTTCAAAACTATTCTCCCAAAAATGTGTATCTTATTATTCACTACAGTAATCTGAGCCCAT
GTTTCTTTCAAAATGTTCATCCCCTCATTCCACGACAAAACGAGAATGTTTAGCTATTAACTGGCTGCTT
AAAAATTCAAAAGTCTCAATGAAAGGAAAGGTAATCTGAGACTGCACTTTGTTTCCATATTTCTTCTTCT
TCTTTTCAGCTCTTCTTATTTTTTCAAACTTCAGCCTCTTCGTCATTTCGTTCCGGTCTCAGCCATACTG
TCAGGAGTCAGTCCGGAAATCATCATCCAATTAATATCTGCAGAGGCCCATCCTCACCTCCTAACAACGT
GAGGGCTCCTATTTCAAACGAGAAGCTACTCGAATTCGACACTTTTATTCTCGCCTATAATTAATCCTCA
ACACAAATTTCCCTCCCACCACCTCATCCCAAAAGAGCTCTACAGGTGCCTCCCCCTCTTGGACTGTTGT
ACCGTACCCCTCAACACAATATTGCTCGATTAGCCCCGCCCATTTGGTCTTCTAGGAACGTTTGCAAGAT
GAGTAGTATTCCACCTTATTTCCCGGGATTGGCCAAAGGACCCAAAGGTATGTTTCGAATGATACTAACA
TAACATAGAACATTTTCAGGAGGACCCTTGCTTGGAGGGTACCGAGCTCAGAAAAAATGACCGCTCCAAA
GAAGAAGCGCAAGGTTCCAGTCGAGAAGATGACTGCCCCAAAAAAGAAACGTAAGGTCCCGCGGGTAAGT
TTAAACAGTTCGGTACTAACTAACCATACATATTTAAATTTTCAGCGCGCTGTGTCAAAAGGAGAAGAGC
TTATTAAGGAGAATATGCGTTCCAAGCTCTACCTCGAGGGATCCGTCAACGGACACCAATTCAAGTGCAC
CCACGAGGGAGAGGGAAAGCCATACGAGGGAAAGCAAACCAACCGTATCAAGGTCGTCGAGGGAGGACCA
CTCCCATTCGCCTTCGACATCCTCGCCACCCACTTCATGTACGGATCCAAGGTAAGTTTAAACATATATA
TACTAACTAACCCTGATTATTTAAATTTTCAGGTCTTCATCAAGTACCCAGCCGACCTCCCAGACTACTT
CAAGCAATCCTTCCCAGAGGGATTCACCTGGGAGCGTGTCATGGTCTTCGAGGACGGAGGAGTCCTCACC
GCCACCCAAGACACCTCCCTCCAAGACGGAGAGCTCATCTACAACGTCAAGGTCCGTGGAGTCAACTTCC
CAGCCAACGGACCAGTCATGCAAAAGAAGACCCTCGGATGGGAGCCATCCACCGAGACCATGTACCCAGC
CGACGGAGGACTCGAGGGACGTTGCGACAAGGTAAGTTTAAACATGATTTTACTAACTAACTAATCTGAT
TTAAATTTTCAGGCCCTCAAGCTCGTCGGAGGAGGACACCTCCACGTCAACTTCAAGACCACCTACAAGT
CCAAGAAGCCAGTCAAGATGCCAGGAGTCCACTACGTCGACCGTCGTCTCGAGCGTATCAAGGAGGCCGA
CAACGAGACCTACGTCGAGCAATACGAGCACGCCGTCGCCCGTTACTCCAACCTCGGAGGAGGAATGGAC
GAGCTCTACAAGCCTAGGATACCGGTGGGTGAAGACCCACCAAAGCCATCTGCCAAGGGAGCCAAGAAGG
CCGCCAAGACCGTTACGAAGCCAAAGGACGGAAAGAAGAGACGTCATGCCCGTAAGGAATCATACTCCGT
CTACATCTACCGTGTCCTCAAGCAAGTTCATCCAGACACTGGAGTTTCCTCCAAAGCCATGTCTATCATG
AACTCTTTTGTCAACGATGTCTTCGAGCGTATTGCTGCTGAAGCATCCCGTCTTGCTCACTACAACAAGC
GTTCCACAATCTCATCCCGCGAAATTCAGACCGCTGTCCGTCTGATCCTTCCAGGAGAGCTTGCCAAGCA
CGCCGTGTCTGAGGGAACCAAGGCCGTTACCAAGTACACTTCCAGCAAGTAGGAATTCCAACTGAGCGCC
GGTCGCTACCATTACCAACTTGTCTGGTGTCAAAAATAATAGGGGCCGCTGTCATCAGAGTAAGTTTAAA
CTGAGTTCTACTAACTAACGAGTAATATTTAAATTTTCAGCATCTCGCGCCCGTGCCTCTGACTTCTAAG
TCCAATTACTCTTCAACATCCCTACATGCTCTTTCTCCCTGTGCTCCCACCCCCTATTTTTGTTATTATC
AAAAAACTTCTCTTAATTTCTTTGTTTTTTAGCTTCTTTTAAGTCACCTCTAACAATGAAATTGTGTAGA
TTCAAAAATAGAATTAATTCGTAATAAAAAGTCGAAAAAAATTGTGCTCCCTCCCCCCATTAATAATAAT
TCTATCCCAAAATCTACACAATGTTCTGTGTACACTTCTTATGTTTTTTACTTCTGATAAATTTTTTTGA
AACATCATAGAAAAAACCGCACACAAAATACCTTATCATATGTTACGTTTCAGTTTATGACCGCAATTTT
TATTTCTTCGCACGTCTGGGCCTCTCATGACGTCAAATCATGCTCATCGTGAAAAAGTTTTGGAGTATTT
TTGGAATTTTTCAATCAAGTGAAAGTTTATGAAATTAATTTTCCTGCTTTTGCTTTTTGGGGTTTCCCCT
ATTGTTTGTCAAGATTTCGAGGACGGCGTTTTTCTTGCTAAAATCACAAGTATTGATGAGCACGATGCAA
GAAAGATCGGAAGAAGGTTTGGGTTTGAGGCTCAGTGGAAGGTGAGTAGAAGTTGATAATTTGAAAGTGG
AGTAGTGTCTATGGGGTTTTTGCCTTAAATGACAGAATACATTCCCAATATACCAAACATAACTGTTTCC
TACTAGTCGGCCGTACGGGCCCTTTCGTCTCGCGCGTTTCGGTGATGACGGTGAAAACCTCTGACACATG
CAGCTCCCGGAGACGGTCACAGCTTGTCTGTAAGCGGATGCCGGGAGCAGACAAGCCCGTCAGGGCGCGT
CAGCGGGTGTTGGCGGGTGTCGGGGCTGGCTTAACTATGCGGCATCAGAGCAGATTGTACTGAGAGTGCA
CCATATGCGGTGTGAAATACCGCACAGATGCGTAAGGAGAAAATACCGCATCAGGCGGCCTTAAGGGCCT
CGTGATACGCCTATTTTTATAGGTTAATGTCATGATAATAATGGTTTCTTAGACGTCAGGTGGCACTTTT
CGGGGAAATGTGCGCGGAACCCCTATTTGTTTATTTTTCTAAATACATTCAAATATGTATCCGCTCATGA
GACAATAACCCTGATAAATGCTTCAATAATATTGAAAAAGGAAGAGTATGAGTATTCAACATTTCCGTGT
CGCCCTTATTCCCTTTTTTGCGGCATTTTGCCTTCCTGTTTTTGCTCACCCAGAAACGCTGGTGAAAGTA
AAAGATGCTGAAGATCAGTTGGGTGCACGAGTGGGTTACATCGAACTGGATCTCAACAGCGGTAAGATCC
TTGAGAGTTTTCGCCCCGAAGAACGTTTTCCAATGATGAGCACTTTTAAAGTTCTGCTATGTGGCGCGGT
ATTATCCCGTATTGACGCCGGGCAAGAGCAACTCGGTCGCCGCATACACTATTCTCAGAATGACTTGGTT
GAGTACTCACCAGTCACAGAAAAGCATCTTACGGATGGCATGACAGTAAGAGAATTATGCAGTGCTGCCA
TAACCATGAGTGATAACACTGCGGCCAACTTACTTCTGACAACGATCGGAGGACCGAAGGAGCTAACCGC
TTTTTTGCACAACATGGGGGATCATGTAACTCGCCTTGATCGTTGGGAACCGGAGCTGAATGAAGCCATA
CCAAACGACGAGCGTGACACCACGATGCCTGTAGCAATGGCAACAACGTTGCGCAAACTATTAACTGGCG
AACTACTTACTCTAGCTTCCCGGCAACAATTAATAGACTGGATGGAGGCGGATAAAGTTGCAGGACCACT
TCTGCGCTCGGCCCTTCCGGCTGGCTGGTTTATTGCTGATAAATCTGGAGCCGGTGAGCGTGGGTCTCGC
GGTATCATTGCAGCACTGGGGCCAGATGGTAAGCCCTCCCGTATCGTAGTTATCTACACGACGGGGAGTC
AGGCAACTATGGATGAACGAAATAGACAGATCGCTGAGATAGGTGCCTCACTGATTAAGCATTGGTAACT
GTCAGACCAAGTTTACTCATATATACTTTAGATTGATTTAAAACTTCATTTTTAATTTAAAAGGATCTAG
GTGAAGATCCTTTTTGATAATCTCATGACCAAAATCCCTTAACGTGAGTTTTCGTTCCACTGAGCGTCAG
ACCCCGTAGAAAAGATCAAAGGATCTTCTTGAGATCCTTTTTTTCTGCGCGTAATCTGCTGCTTGCAAAC
AAAAAAACCACCGCTACCAGCGGTGGTTTGTTTGCCGGATCAAGAGCTACCAACTCTTTTTCCGAAGGTA
ACTGGCTTCAGCAGAGCGCAGATACCAAATACTGTTCTTCTAGTGTAGCCGTAGTTAGGCCACCACTTCA
AGAACTCTGTAGCACCGCCTACATACCTCGCTCTGCTAATCCTGTTACCAGTGGCTGCTGCCAGTGGCGA
TAAGTCGTGTCTTACCGGGTTGGACTCAAGACGATAGTTACCGGATAAGGCGCAGCGGTCGGGCTGAACG
GGGGGTTCGTGCACACAGCCCAGCTTGGAGCGAACGACCTACACCGAACTGAGATACCTACAGCGTGAGC
TATGAGAAAGCGCCACGCTTCCCGAAGGGAGAAAGGCGGACAGGTATCCGGTAAGCGGCAGGGTCGGAAC
AGGAGAGCGCACGAGGGAGCTTCCAGGGGGAAACGCCTGGTATCTTTATAGTCCTGTCGGGTTTCGCCAC
CTCTGACTTGAGCGTCGATTTTTGTGATGCTCGTCAGGGGGGCGGAGCCTATGGAAAAACGCCAGCAACG
CGGCCTTTTTACGGTTCCTGGCCTTTTGCTGGCCTTTTGCTCACATGTTCTTTCCTGCGTTATCCCCTGA
TTCTGTGGATAACCGTATTACCGCCTTTGAGTGAGCTGATACCGCTCGCCGCAGCCGAACGACCGAGCGC
AGCGAGTCAGTGAGCGAGGAAGCGGAAGAGCGCCCAATACGCAAACCGCCTCTCCCCGCGCGTTGGCCGA
TTCATTAATGCAGCTGGCACGACAGGTTTCCCGACTGGAAAGCGGGCAGTGAGCGCAACGCAATTAATGT
GAGTTAGCTCACTCATTAGGCACCCCAGGCTTTACACTTTATGCTTCCGGCTCGTATGTTGTGTGGAATT
GTGAGCGGATAACAATT
